Addgene plasmid #79929: pCMV-EPN-14
Purpose: Late1-I3-01-myc-22GS-CaaX2
Depositing lab: Neil King. Depositing organization: University of Washington. Publication: Designed proteins induce the formation of nanocage-containing extracellular vesicles. Votteler J, Ogohara C, Yi S, Hsia Y, Nattermann U, Belnap DM, King NP, Sundquist WI. Nature. 2016 Dec 8;540(7632):292-295. doi: 10.1038/nature20607. Epub 2016 Nov 30. PubMed 27919066.
Backbone
  Vector backbone: pCMV
  Backbone size w/o insert (bp): 5443
  Modifications to backbone: Inserts were cloned into the Kpn1 and Xho1 sites
  Vector type: Mammalian Expression, Bacterial Expression
  Selectable markers: Neomycin (select with G418)
Growth in bacteria
  Bacterial resistance: Ampicillin, 100 μg/mL
  Growth temperature: 37°C
  Growth strain: DH5alpha
  Copy number: High Copy
Gene/Insert
  Gene/Insert name: EPN-14
Terms and licenses: Academic/Nonprofit Terms; Industry Terms: Not Available to Industry
How to cite: pCMV-EPN-14 was a gift from Neil King (Addgene plasmid # 79929 ; http://n2t.net/addgene:79929 ; RRID:Addgene_79929)
