[The description below was written by a language model from this plasmid's Addgene catalogue record.]
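Description:
pCMV-EPN-14 is a mammalian expression plasmid built on a pCMV backbone (about 5.4 kb without insert), with the EPN-14 coding sequence cloned between the KpnI and XhoI sites. The record also lists it under bacterial expression. It is maintained as a high-copy plasmid in E. coli under ampicillin selection, and it carries a neomycin resistance marker that allows G418 selection of transfected mammalian cells. No feature table is provided. The backbone name implies a CMV promoter driving the insert, but the promoter, polyadenylation signal and origins of replication are not explicitly listed.

The insert is summarised as Late1-I3-01-myc-22GS-CaaX2, a modular fusion protein from a series of designed "enveloped protein nanocage" (EPN) constructs. Read in order, it comprises a late-domain element (Late1), a type of motif that in viral budding generally recruits the host ESCRT machinery. This is followed by I3-01, the designed self-assembling nanocage subunit, and a myc epitope tag for detection. Next comes what appears to be a 22-residue glycine-serine flexible linker, and the fusion ends in a C-terminal CaaX motif (CaaX2), a prenylation signal that typically mediates membrane association. Together these modules supply the membrane binding, self-assembly and release functions that the associated study explored for driving the formation of extracellular vesicles containing nanocages. EPN-14 appears to be one variant in which the type and placement of the membrane-targeting and late-domain elements were altered, so it is suited to transfection experiments comparing how such design choices affect nanocage release from mammalian cells. The exact sequences of the Late1 and CaaX2 elements are not given in the record.
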