>Addgene plasmid #79929 | pCMV-EPN-14 | depositor partial sequence | sequence record 150560 | EPN-14
CTAGAATTATCGATCCGGAGGTACCATGCTGCAGTCTCGTCCGGAACCGACCGCACCGCCGGAAGAATCT
TTCCGTTCTGGTGTTGAAACCACCACGCCACCGCAAAAACAGGAGCCGATCGACAAAGAACTGTACCCGC
TGACCTCTCTGCGTTCTCTGTTCGGTAACGACCCGTCTTCTCAGAAGATCGAAGAGCTGTTCAAGAAACA
CAAGATCGTTGCCGTGCTGCGTGCCAATAGTGTGGAAGAAGCGAAAAAGAAAGCGCTGGCGGTTTTCCTG
GGCGGCGTTCATCTGATTGAAATTACCTTTACCGTGCCGGATGCGGATACCGTGATTAAGGAACTGAGCT
TTCTGAAGGAAATGGGCGCGATTATTGGTGCGGGCACCGTGACCAGCGTGGAGCAGTGCCGTAAAGCGGT
GGAAAGTGGCGCCGAATTCATTGTGAGTCCGCACCTGGACGAGGAAATTAGCCAATTTTGCAAGGAGAAG
GGTGTGTTCTATATGCCAGGCGTTATGACCCCGACCGAACTGGTGAAAGCCATGAAACTGGGCCATACCA
TCTTAAAACTGTTTCCGGGTGAGGTGGTGGGTCCGCAGTTTGTTAAAGCGATGAAAGGTCCGTTTCCGAA
TGTGAAATTTGTGCCAACCGGCGGTGTTAATCTGGACAATGTGTGCGAATGGTTCAAAGCGGGCGTGCTG
GCCGTGGGCGTGGGCAGCGCGTTAGTGAAAGGCACCCCGGTGGAAGTGGCGGAAAAGGCCAAGGCGTTCG
TTGAGAAGATTCGTGGCTGCACCGAACAGAAGCTGATCTCCGAAGAAGACCTGGGCAGCGGCAGTGGCGA
CGGCGGTCGTGGTAGCCGTGGCGGCGATGGTAGCGGCGGTAGCAGCGGTGACATGAAGAAGCACCGCTGT
AAGTGTTGTTCCATCATGTGACTCGAGAAGCTTGCTAGCAGATCTT
