>Addgene plasmid #79929 | pCMV-EPN-14 | addgene partial sequence | sequence record 162312 | CMV-F 5'-CGCAAATGGGCGGTAGGCGTG-3'
TGGCTAACTAGAGAACCCACTGCTTACTGGCTTATCGAAATTAATACGACTCACTATAGGGAGACCCAAG
CTGGCTAGCGTTTAAACGGGCCCTCTAGAATTATCGATCCGGAGGTACCATGCTGCAGTCTCGTCCGGAA
CCGACCGCACCGCCGGAAGAATCTTTCCGTTCTGGTGTTGAAACCACCACGCCACCGCAAAAACAGGAGC
CGATCGACAAAGAACTGTACCCGCTGACCTCTCTGCGTTCTCTGTTCGGTAACGACCCGTCTTCTCAGAA
GATCGAAGAGCTGTTCAAGAAACACAAGATCGTTGCCGTGCTGCGTGCCAATAGTGTGGAAGAAGCGAAA
AAGAAAGCGCTGGCGGTTTTCCTGGGCGGCGTTCATCTGATTGAAATTACCTTTACCGTGCCGGATGCGG
ATACCGTGATTAAGGAACTGAGCTTTCTGAAGGAAATGGGCGCGATTATTGGTGCGGGCACCGTGACCAG
CGTGGAGCAGTGCCGTAAAGCGGTGGAAAGTGGCGCCGAATTCATTGTGAGTCCGCACCTGGACGAGGAA
ATTAGCCAATTTTGCAAGGAGAAGGGTGTGTTCTATATGCCAGGCGTTATGACCCCGACCGAACTGGTGA
AAGCCATGAAACTGGGCCATACCATCTTAAAACTGTTTCCGGGTGAGGTGGTGGGTCCGCAGTTTGTTAA
AGCGATGAAAGGTCCGTTTCCGAATGTGAAATTTGTGCCAACCGGCGGTGTTAATCTGGACAATGTGTGC
GAATGGTTCAAAGCGGGCGTGCTGGCCGTGGGCGTGGGCAGCGCGTTAGTGAAAGGCACCCCGGTGGAAG
TGGCGGAAAA
