>Addgene plasmid #79929 | pCMV-EPN-14 | addgene partial sequence | sequence record 162313 | Bglob-pA-R 5'-ttttggcagagggaaaaaga-3'
ATGATGGAACAACACTTACAGCGGTGCTTCTTCATGTCACCGCTGCTACCGCCGCTACCATCGCCGCCAC
GGCTACCACGACCGCCGTCGCCACTGCCGCTGCCCAGGTCTTCTTCGGAGATCAGCTTCTGTTCGGTGCA
GCCACGAATCTTCTCAACGAACGCCTTGGCCTTTTCCGCCACTTCCACCGGGGTGCCTTTCACTAACGCG
CTGCCCACGCCCACGGCCAGCACGCCCGCTTTGAACCATTCGCACACATTGTCCAGATTAACACCGCCGG
TTGGCACAAATTTCACATTCGGAAACGGACCTTTCATCGCTTTAACAAACTGCGGACCCACCACCTCACC
CGGAAACAGTTTTAAGATGGTATGGCCCAGTTTCATGGCTTTCACCAGTTCGGTCGGGGTCATAACGCCT
GGCATATAGAACACACCCTTCTCCTTGCAAAATTGGCTAATTTCCTCGTCCAGGTGCGGACTCACAATGA
ATTCGGCGCCACTTTCCACCGCTTTACGGCACTGCTCCACGCTGGTCACGGTGCCCGCACCAATAATCGC
GCCCATTTCCTTCAGAAAGCTCAGTTCCTTAATCACGGTATCCGCATCCGGCACGGTAAAGGTAATTTCA
ATCAGATGAACGCCGCCCAGGAAAACCGCCAGCGCTTTCTTTTTCGCTTCTTCCACACTATTGGCACGCA
GCACGGCAACGATCTTGTGTTTCTTGAACAGCTCTTCGATCTTCTGAGAAGACGGGTCGTTACCGAACAG
AGAACGCAGAGAGGTCAGCGGGTACAGTTCTTTGTCGATCGGCTCCTGTTTTTGCGGTGGCGTGGTGGTT
TCAACACCAGAACGGAAAGATTCTTCCGGCGGTGCGGTCGGTTCCGGACGAGACTGCAGCATGGTACCTC
CGGATCGATAATTCTAGAGGGCCCGTTTAAACGCTAGCCAGCTTGGGTCTCCCTATAGTGAGTCGTAT
